Addgene plasmid #187907: Fra-2
Purpose: Expresses Fra-2 in transfected cells
Depositing lab: Jennifer Mitchell. Depositing organization: University of Toronto. Publication: Differential activation of the connexin 43 promoter by dimers of activator protein-1 transcription factors in myometrial cells. Mitchell JA, Lye SJ. Endocrinology. 2005 Apr;146(4):2048-54. doi: 10.1210/en.2004-1066. Epub 2004 Dec 23. PubMed 15618352.
Backbone
  Vector backbone: pcDNA3.1
  Backbone size w/o insert (bp): 5428
  Total vector size (bp): 6385
  Vector type: Mammalian Expression
Growth in bacteria
  Bacterial resistance: Ampicillin, 100 μg/mL
  Growth temperature: 37°C
  Growth strain: DH5alpha
  Copy number: Unknown
Gene/Insert
  Gene/Insert name: Fra2
  Species: M. musculus (mouse)
  Entrez Gene: Fosl2 (a.k.a. Fra-2)
  Cloning method: Restriction Enzyme; 5′ cloning site BamHI (unknown if destroyed); 3′ cloning site EcoRI (unknown if destroyed)
  Sequencing primers: 5′ CMV-F; 3′ BGH-rev
Resource information
  A portion of this plasmid was derived from a plasmid made by: Cloning by Jennifer A Mitchell.
Terms and licenses: Academic/Nonprofit Terms; Industry Terms: Not Available to Industry
How to cite: Fra-2 was a gift from Jennifer Mitchell (Addgene plasmid # 187907 ; http://n2t.net/addgene:187907 ; RRID:Addgene_187907)
