[The description below was written by a language model from this plasmid's Addgene catalogue record and pLannotate feature annotations shown in this document.]
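Description:
Fra-2 is a mammalian expression plasmid built on the pcDNA3.1 backbone that carries the mouse Fosl2 coding sequence (Fra-2, a Fos-family member of the AP-1 transcription factor group). The catalogue lists a total size of 6385 bp, while the sequenced record is slightly longer at 6,434 nt. The insert was placed between the BamHI and EcoRI sites of the polylinker, and the feature table shows a single Fosl2 open reading frame of just under 1 kb with no annotated epitope tag or reporter fusion. Transcription is driven by the human cytomegalovirus immediate-early enhancer and promoter and terminated by the bovine growth hormone polyadenylation signal. A T7 promoter sits between the CMV promoter and the insert, which would allow in vitro transcription of the sense strand.

In bacteria the plasmid replicates from a high-copy ColE1/pUC-type origin and is selected with ampicillin through the β-lactamase gene and its own promoter. An f1 origin is also present and permits single-stranded DNA production. For mammalian cells, a separate cassette places the neomycin phosphotransferase gene under the SV40 enhancer/early promoter with an SV40 poly(A) signal, so stable transfectants could be selected with G418. The short hits annotated as ble, lacI, bom, HIV-1 LTR and lac promoter/operator elements are small fragments typical of backbone remnants or sequence similarity, not functional payload.

The stated purpose is to express Fra-2 in transfected cells. The associated publication examined how dimers of AP-1 factors differentially activate the connexin 43 promoter in myometrial cells, which suggests use of the plasmid in co-transfection experiments with other AP-1 family members.
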