Features (pLannotate 1.2.2; 20 found; start..end, strand, type, name):
    171..500     +  promoter       SV40 promoter: SV40 enhancer and early promoter
    567..1358    +  CDS            neo: KKA2_KLEPN - Also known as kan, nptII. Experimental evidence at protein level: Swiss-Prot protein existence level 1. Resistance to kanamycin, neomycin, paromomycin, ribostamycin, butirosin and gentamicin B. From Klebsiella pneumoniae.
   1382..1540    +  CDS            ble (fragment): BLE_KLEPN - Experimental evidence at protein level: Swiss-Prot protein existence level 1. Binding protein with a strong affinity to the bleomycin family of antibiotics. Binds to CL990; an antimitotic-antibiotic compound. From Klebsiella pneumoniae.
   1535..1656    +  polyA_signal   SV40 poly(A) signal: SV40 polyadenylation signal
   1729..1745    -  protein_bind   lac operator: The lac repressor binds to the lac operator to inhibit transcription in E. coli. This inhibition can be relieved by adding lactose or isopropyl-β-D-thiogalactopyranoside (IPTG). lac repressor encoded by lacI
   1753..1783    -  promoter       lac promoter: promoter for the E. coli lac operon
   1798..1819    -  protein_bind   CAP binding site: CAP binding activates transcription in the presence of cAMP. E. coli catabolite activator protein
   1832..1924    -  CDS            lacI (fragment): lac repressor; lacI; The lac repressor binds to the lac operator to inhibit transcription in E. coli. This inhibition can be relieved by adding lactose or isopropyl-β-D-thiogalactopyranoside (IPTG).
   2107..2695    -  rep_origin     ori: high-copy-number ColE1/pMB1/pBR322/pUC origin of replication
   2866..3726    -  CDS            AmpR: β-lactamase; bla; confers resistance to ampicillin, carbenicillin, and related antibiotics
   3727..3831    -  promoter       AmpR promoter: bla
   3890..3942    -  misc_feature   bom (fragment): basis of mobility region from pBR322
   4097..4476    +  enhancer       CMV enhancer: human cytomegalovirus immediate early enhancer
   4477..4680    +  promoter       CMV promoter: human cytomegalovirus (CMV) immediate early promoter
   4676..4709    +  LTR            5' LTR (truncated) (fragment): truncated 5' long terminal repeat (LTR) from HIV-1
   4725..4743    +  promoter       T7 promoter: promoter for bacteriophage T7 RNA polymerase
   4836..5813    +  CDS            Fosl2: FOSL2_MOUSE - Also known as Fra-2, Fra2. Experimental evidence at protein level: Swiss-Prot protein existence level 1. Controls osteoclast survival and size. As a dimer with JUN, activates LIF transcription. Activates CEBPB transcription in PGE2- activated osteoblasts (By similarity). From Mus musculus (Mouse).
   5893..6117    +  polyA_signal   bGH poly(A) signal: bovine growth hormone polyadenylation signal
   6121..6142    +  promoter       SV40 promoter (fragment): SV40 enhancer and early promoter
   6163..157     +  rep_origin     f1 ori (across the origin) (sequence partly withheld): f1 bacteriophage origin of replication; arrow indicates direction of (+) strand synthesis
>Addgene plasmid #187907 | Fra-2 | addgene full sequence | sequence record 375491 | Addgene NGS Result
ACGTTGGAGTCCACGTTCTTT
[37 nt withheld, positions 22-58]
ACCCTATCTCGGTCTATTCTTTTGATTTATAAGGGATTTTGCCGATTTCGGCCTATTGGTTAAAAAATGA
GCTGATTTAACAAAAATTTAACGCGAATTAATTCTGTGGAATGTGTGTCAGTTAGGGTGTGGAAAGTCCC
CAGGCTCCCCAGCAGGCAGAAGTATGCAAAGCATGCATCTCAATTAGTCAGCAACCAGGTGTGGAAAGTC
CCCAGGCTCCCCAGCAGGCAGAAGTATGCAAAGCATGCATCTCAATTAGTCAGCAACCATAGTCCCGCCC
CTAACTCCGCCCATCCCGCCCCTAACTCCGCCCAGTTCCGCCCATTCTCCGCCCCATGGCTGACTAATTT
TTTTTATTTATGCAGAGGCCGAGGCCGCCTCTGCCTCTGAGCTATTCCAGAAGTAGTGAGGAGGCTTTTT
TGGAGGCCTAGGCTTTTGCAAAAAGCTCCCGGGAGCTTGTATATCCATTTTCGGATCTGATCAAGAGACA
GGATGAGGATCGTTTCGCATGATTGAACAAGATGGATTGCACGCAGGTTCTCCGGCCGCTTGGGTGGAGA
GGCTATTCGGCTATGACTGGGCACAACAGACAATCGGCTGCTCTGATGCCGCCGTGTTCCGGCTGTCAGC
GCAGGGGCGCCCGGTTCTTTTTGTCAAGACCGACCTGTCCGGTGCCCTGAATGAACTGCAGGACGAGGCA
GCGCGGCTATCGTGGCTGGCCACGACGGGCGTTCCTTGCGCAGCTGTGCTCGACGTTGTCACTGAAGCGG
GAAGGGACTGGCTGCTATTGGGCGAAGTGCCGGGGCAGGATCTCCTGTCATCTCACCTTGCTCCTGCCGA
GAAAGTATCCATCATGGCTGATGCAATGCGGCGGCTGCATACGCTTGATCCGGCTACCTGCCCATTCGAC
CACCAAGCGAAACATCGCATCGAGCGAGCACGTACTCGGATGGAAGCCGGTCTTGTCGATCAGGATGATC
TGGACGAAGAGCATCAGGGGCTCGCGCCAGCCGAACTGTTCGCCAGGCTCAAGGCGCGCATGCCCGACGG
CGAGGATCTCGTCGTGACCCATGGCGATGCCTGCTTGCCGAATATCATGGTGGAAAATGGCCGCTTTTCT
GGATTCATCGACTGTGGCCGGCTGGGTGTGGCGGACCGCTATCAGGACATAGCGTTGGCTACCCGTGATA
TTGCTGAAGAGCTTGGCGGCGAATGGGCTGACCGCTTCCTCGTGCTTTACGGTATCGCCGCTCCCGATTC
GCAGCGCATCGCCTTCTATCGCCTTCTTGACGAGTTCTTCTGAGCGGGACTCTGGGGTTCGAAATGACCG
ACCAAGCGACGCCCAACCTGCCATCACGAGATTTCGATTCCACCGCCGCCTTCTATGAAAGGTTGGGCTT
CGGAATCGTTTTCCGGGACGCCGGCTGGATGATCCTCCAGCGCGGGGATCTCATGCTGGAGTTCTTCGCC
CACCCCAACTTGTTTATTGCAGCTTATAATGGTTACAAATAAAGCAATAGCATCACAAATTTCACAAATA
AAGCATTTTTTTCACTGCATTCTAGTTGTGGTTTGTCCAAACTCATCAATGTATCTTATCATGTCTGTAT
ACCGTCGACCTCTAGCTAGAGCTTGGCGTAATCATGGTCATAGCTGTTTCCTGTGTGAAATTGTTATCCG
CTCACAATTCCACACAACATACGAGCCGGAAGCATAAAGTGTAAAGCCTGGGGTGCCTAATGAGTGAGCT
AACTCACATTAATTGCGTTGCGCTCACTGCCCGCTTTCCAGTCGGGAAACCTGTCGTGCCAGCTGCATTA
ATGAATCGGCCAACGCGCGGGGAGAGGCGGTTTGCGTATTGGGCGCTCTTCCGCTTCCTCGCTCACTGAC
TCGCTGCGCTCGGTCGTTCGGCTGCGGCGAGCGGTATCAGCTCACTCAAAGGCGGTAATACGGTTATCCA
CAGAATCAGGGGATAACGCAGGAAAGAACATGTGAGCAAAAGGCCAGCAAAAGGCCAGGAACCGTAAAAA
GGCCGCGTTGCTGGCGTTTTTCCATAGGCTCCGCCCCCCTGACGAGCATCACAAAAATCGACGCTCAAGT
CAGAGGTGGCGAAACCCGACAGGACTATAAAGATACCAGGCGTTTCCCCCTGGAAGCTCCCTCGTGCGCT
CTCCTGTTCCGACCCTGCCGCTTACCGGATACCTGTCCGCCTTTCTCCCTTCGGGAAGCGTGGCGCTTTC
TCATAGCTCACGCTGTAGGTATCTCAGTTCGGTGTAGGTCGTTCGCTCCAAGCTGGGCTGTGTGCACGAA
CCCCCCGTTCAGCCCGACCGCTGCGCCTTATCCGGTAACTATCGTCTTGAGTCCAACCCGGTAAGACACG
ACTTATCGCCACTGGCAGCAGCCACTGGTAACAGGATTAGCAGAGCGAGGTATGTAGGCGGTGCTACAGA
GTTCTTGAAGTGGTGGCCTAACTACGGCTACACTAGAAGAACAGTATTTGGTATCTGCGCTCTGCTGAAG
CCAGTTACCTTCGGAAAAAGAGTTGGTAGCTCTTGATCCGGCAAACAAACCACCGCTGGTAGCGGTGGTT
TTTTTGTTTGCAAGCAGCAGATTACGCGCAGAAAAAAAGGATCTCAAGAAGATCCTTTGATCTTTTCTAC
GGGGTCTGACGCTCAGTGGAACGAAAACTCACGTTAAGGGATTTTGGTCATGAGATTATCAAAAAGGATC
TTCACCTAGATCCTTTTAAATTAAAAATGAAGTTTTAAATCAATCTAAAGTATATATGAGTAAACTTGGT
CTGACAGTTACCAATGCTTAATCAGTGAGGCACCTATCTCAGCGATCTGTCTATTTCGTTCATCCATAGT
TGCCTGACTCCCCGTCGTGTAGATAACTACGATACGGGAGGGCTTACCATCTGGCCCCAGTGCTGCAATG
ATACCGCGAGACCCACGCTCACCGGCTCCAGATTTATCAGCAATAAACCAGCCAGCCGGAAGGGCCGAGC
GCAGAAGTGGTCCTGCAACTTTATCCGCCTCCATCCAGTCTATTAATTGTTGCCGGGAAGCTAGAGTAAG
TAGTTCGCCAGTTAATAGTTTGCGCAACGTTGTTGCCATTGCTACAGGCATCGTGGTGTCACGCTCGTCG
TTTGGTATGGCTTCATTCAGCTCCGGTTCCCAACGATCAAGGCGAGTTACATGATCCCCCATGTTGTGCA
AAAAAGCGGTTAGCTCCTTCGGTCCTCCGATCGTTGTCAGAAGTAAGTTGGCCGCAGTGTTATCACTCAT
GGTTATGGCAGCACTGCATAATTCTCTTACTGTCATGCCATCCGTAAGATGCTTTTCTGTGACTGGTGAG
TACTCAACCAAGTCATTCTGAGAATAGTGTATGCGGCGACCGAGTTGCTCTTGCCCGGCGTCAATACGGG
ATAATACCGCGCCACATAGCAGAACTTTAAAAGTGCTCATCATTGGAAAACGTTCTTCGGGGCGAAAACT
CTCAAGGATCTTACCGCTGTTGAGATCCAGTTCGATGTAACCCACTCGTGCACCCAACTGATCTTCAGCA
TCTTTTACTTTCACCAGCGTTTCTGGGTGAGCAAAAACAGGAAGGCAAAATGCCGCAAAAAAGGGAATAA
GGGCGACACGGAAATGTTGAATACTCATACTCTTCCTTTTTCAATATTATTGAAGCATTTATCAGGGTTA
TTGTCTCATGAGCGGATACATATTTGAATGTATTTAGAAAAATAAACAAATAGGGGTTCCGCGCACATTT
CCCCGAAAAGTGCCACCTGACGTCGACGGATCGGGAGATCTCCCGATCCCCTATGGTGCACTCTCAGTAC
AATCTGCTCTGATGCCGCATAGTTAAGCCAGTATCTGCTCCCTGCTTGTGTGTTGGAGGTCGCTGAGTAG
TGCGCGAGCAAAATTTAAGCTACAACAAGGCAAGGCTTGACCGACAATTGCATGAAGAATCTGCTTAGGG
TTAGGCGTTTTGCGCTGCTTCGCGATGTACGGGCCAGATATACGCGTTGACATTGATTATTGACTAGTTA
TTAATAGTAATCAATTACGGGGTCATTAGTTCATAGCCCATATATGGAGTTCCGCGTTACATAACTTACG
GTAAATGGCCCGCCTGGCTGACCGCCCAACGACCCCCGCCCATTGACGTCAATAATGACGTATGTTCCCA
TAGTAACGCCAATAGGGACTTTCCATTGACGTCAATGGGTGGAGTATTTACGGTAAACTGCCCACTTGGC
AGTACATCAAGTGTATCATATGCCAAGTACGCCCCCTATTGACGTCAATGACGGTAAATGGCCCGCCTGG
CATTATGCCCAGTACATGACCTTATGGGACTTTCCTACTTGGCAGTACATCTACGTATTAGTCATCGCTA
TTACCATGGTGATGCGGTTTTGGCAGTACATCAATGGGCGTGGATAGCGGTTTGACTCACGGGGATTTCC
AAGTCTCCACCCCATTGACGTCAATGGGAGTTTGTTTTGGCACCAAAATCAACGGGACTTTCCAAAATGT
CGTAACAACTCCGCCCCATTGACGCAAATGGGCGGTAGGCGTGTACGGTGGGAGGTCTATATAAGCAGAG
CTCTCTGGCTAACTAGAGAACCCACTGCTTACTGGCTTATCGAAATTAATACGACTCACTATAGGGAGAC
CCAAGCTGGCTAGCGTTTAAACTTAAGCTTGGTACCGAGCTCGGATCCAAAACCACCCTGTTTCCTCTCC
GGCCCCCACCGCGGATCATGTACCAGGATTATCCCGGGAACTTTGACACCTCGTCCCGGGGCAGCAGCGG
CTCTCCTGCGCACGCCGAGTCCTACTCCAGCGGTGGCGGCGGCCAGCAGAAGTTCCGGGTAGATATGCCT
GGCTCGGGCAGTGCCTTCATCCCCACAATCAACGCCATCACCACCAGCCAGGACCTGCAGTGGATGGTAC
AGCCCACAGTGATCACCTCCATGTCCAATCCCTATCCACGCTCACATCCCTACAGTCCCCTGCCAGGCCT
GGCTTCAGTCCCTGGGCACATGGCTCTCCCCAGACCTGGAGTGATCAAGACCATCGGTACCACCGTGGGC
CGCAGAAGGAGAGATGAGCAGCTGTCTCCTGAGGAGGAGGAGAAGCGTCGAATCCGGAGGGAGAGAAACA
AGCTAGCTGCAGCCAAGTGTCGGAACCGTCGCCGGGAGCTGACAGAGAAGCTGCAGGCGGAGACCGAGGA
GCTGGAAGAGGAGAAGTCTGGGCTGCAGAAAGAGATTGCTGAGCTGCAGAAGGAGAAGGAGAAGCTAGAG
TTCATGTTGGTGGCTCACGGCCCCGTGTGCAAAATCAGCCCCGAGGAACGCCGATCGCCCCCCACCTCCG
GGCTGCAGTCCTTGCGCGGTACGGGCAGTGCCGTTGGCCCCGTGGTGGTGAAGCAGGAGCCTCCCGAAGA
GGACAGCCCCTCTTCCTCAGCAGGGATGGACAAGACCCAGCGCTCTGTCATCAAGCCCATCAGCATCGCC
GGGGGTGGTTTCTACGGGGAAGAGCCTCTGCACACCCCCATCGTGGTGACCTCCACGCCTGCCATCACTC
CCGGCACTTCAAACCTTGTCTTCACCTACCCCAATGTCCTGGAGCAGGAGTCGCCTTCGTCGCCCTCAGA
GTCCTGCTCCAAGGCTCACCGCAGAAGCAGTAGCAGTGGGGACCAGTCATCAGACTCCTTGAACTCCCCC
ACACTTCTAGCCCTGTAAGAATTCTGCAGATATCCAGCACAGTGGCGGCCGCTCGAGTCTAGAGGGCCCG
TTTAAACCCGCTGATCAGCCTCGACTGTGCCTTCTAGTTGCCAGCCATCTGTTGTTTGCCCCTCCCCCGT
GCCTTCCTTGACCCTGGAAGGTGCCACTCCCACTGTCCTTTCCTAATAAAATGAGGAAATTGCATCGCAT
TGTCTGAGTAGGTGTCATTCTATTCTGGGGGGTGGGGTGGGGCAGGACAGCAAGGGGGAGGATTGGGAAG
ACAATAGCAGGCATGCTGGGGATGCGGTGGGCTCTATGGCTTCTGAGGCGGAAAGAACCAGCTGGGGCTC
TAGGGGGTATCCCC
[124 nt withheld, positions 6163-6286]
C
[91 nt withheld, positions 6288-6378]
A
[49 nt withheld, positions 6380-6428]
CCTTTG
